Addgene plasmid #36286: pYpKdoO.1
Depositing lab: Christian Raetz. Depositing organization: Duke University. Publication: Dioxygenases in Burkholderia ambifaria and Yersinia pestis that hydroxylate the outer Kdo unit of lipopolysaccharide. Chung HS, Raetz CR. Proc Natl Acad Sci U S A. 2011 Jan 11;108(2):510-5. Epub 2010 Dec 22. 10.1073/pnas.1016462108 PubMed 21178073.
Backbone
  Vector backbone: pET21b
Growth in bacteria
  Bacterial resistance: Ampicillin, 100 μg/mL
  Growth temperature: 37°C
  Growth strain: DH5alpha
  Copy number: Unknown
Gene/Insert
  Gene/Insert name: y1812
Terms and licenses: Academic/Nonprofit Terms; Industry Terms: Not Available to Industry
How to cite: pYpKdoO.1 was a gift from Christian Raetz (Addgene plasmid # 36286 ; http://n2t.net/addgene:36286 ; RRID:Addgene_36286)
