[The description below was written by a language model from this plasmid's Addgene catalogue record and pLannotate feature annotations shown in this document.]
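Description:
pYpKdoO.1 is a bacterial expression plasmid built on the pET21b backbone and carrying the insert y1812. The associated publication concerns dioxygenases from Burkholderia ambifaria and Yersinia pestis that hydroxylate the outer Kdo unit of lipopolysaccharide. Together with the plasmid name, this suggests that y1812 is the Y. pestis KdoO gene, although the catalogue fields do not state the species or the protein function. The 6,287 nt sequence contains a ColE1/pMB1-type origin of replication along with the pBR322-derived bom and rop elements. It also has an f1 phage origin, which permits single-stranded DNA production. Selection is by ampicillin through a β-lactamase gene under its own promoter. The short tetracycline-resistance fragments and the predicted E. coli open reading frame in the annotation are non-functional remnants of the pBR322 lineage.

The expression cassette follows the standard pET arrangement: a T7 promoter immediately followed by a lac operator, then the strong ribosome binding site from T7 gene 10, with a T7 terminator downstream. The plasmid also carries lacI under its own promoter, so transcription stays repressed until IPTG is added in a host that supplies T7 RNA polymerase. The insert itself was not annotated by the feature tool, but the unannotated region of roughly 900 nt between the ribosome binding site and the downstream His-tag sequence is where y1812 would sit. An 18 nt His-tag coding segment, consistent with the six-histidine tag of pET21b, lies just before the terminator. The record does not say whether the insert is fused in frame to this tag or ends at its own stop codon. The small "SET1" fragment is probably an incidental match to vector sequence. The plasmid appears intended for inducible overexpression of the y1812 product in E. coli for biochemical study.
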