Features (pLannotate 1.2.2; 18 found; start..end, strand, type, name):
     11..466     +  rep_origin     f1 ori (sequence partly withheld): f1 bacteriophage origin of replication; arrow indicates direction of (+) strand synthesis
    493..597     +  promoter       AmpR promoter: bla
    598..1458    +  CDS            AmpR: β-lactamase; bla; confers resistance to ampicillin, carbenicillin, and related antibiotics
   1629..2217    +  rep_origin     ori: high-copy-number ColE1/pMB1/pBR322/pUC origin of replication
   2403..2545    -  misc_feature   bom: basis of mobility region from pBR322
   2647..2838    -  CDS            rop: Rop protein, which maintains plasmids at low copy number; rop
   2855..3235    +  CDS            YPB1_ECOLX: Protein predicted: Swiss-Prot protein existence level 4. From Escherichia coli.
   3307..3598    -  CDS            TcR (fragment): tetracycline efflux protein; tet; confers resistance to tetracycline
   3613..3634    -  protein_bind   CAP binding site: CAP binding activates transcription in the presence of cAMP. E. coli catabolite activator protein
   3647..4729    -  CDS            lacI: lac repressor; lacI; The lac repressor binds to the lac operator to inhibit transcription in E. coli. This inhibition can be relieved by adding lactose or isopropyl-β-D-thiogalactopyranoside (IPTG).
   4730..4807    -  promoter       lacI promoter: lacI
   4815..5094    -  CDS            TcR (fragment): tetracycline efflux protein; tet; confers resistance to tetracycline
   5116..5134    +  promoter       T7 promoter: promoter for bacteriophage T7 RNA polymerase
   5135..5159    +  protein_bind   lac operator: The lac repressor binds to the lac operator to inhibit transcription in E. coli. This inhibition can be relieved by adding lactose or isopropyl-β-D-thiogalactopyranoside (IPTG). lac repressor encoded by lacI
   5174..5196    +  RBS            RBS: efficient ribosome binding site from bacteriophage T7 gene 10 (Olins and Rangwala, 1989)
   6131..6148    +  CDS            9xHis (fragment): 9xHis affinity tag
   6158..6207    +  CDS            SET1 (fragment): solubility-enhancement tag derived from T7 phage gene 10B
   6215..6262    +  terminator     T7 terminator: transcription terminator for bacteriophage T7 RNA polymerase
>Addgene plasmid #36286 | pYpKdoO.1 | depositor full sequence | sequence record 45431 | pYpKdoO.1 sequence 6287 bps
GGCGAATGGG
[124 nt withheld, positions 11-134]
C
[91 nt withheld, positions 136-226]
A
[49 nt withheld, positions 228-276]
CCTTTGACGTTGGAGTCCACGTTCTTT
[37 nt withheld, positions 304-340]
ACCCTATCTCGGTCTATTCTTTTGATTTATAAGGGATTTTGCCGATTTCGGCCTATTGGTTAAAAAATGA
GCTGATTTAACAAAAATTTAACGCGAATTTTAACAAAATATTAACGTTTACAATTTCAGGTGGCACTTTT
CGGGGAAATGTGCGCGGAACCCCTATTTGTTTATTTTTCTAAATACATTCAAATATGTATCCGCTCATGA
GACAATAACCCTGATAAATGCTTCAATAATATTGAAAAAGGAAGAGTATGAGTATTCAACATTTCCGTGT
CGCCCTTATTCCCTTTTTTGCGGCATTTTGCCTTCCTGTTTTTGCTCACCCAGAAACGCTGGTGAAAGTA
AAAGATGCTGAAGATCAGTTGGGTGCACGAGTGGGTTACATCGAACTGGATCTCAACAGCGGTAAGATCC
TTGAGAGTTTTCGCCCCGAAGAACGTTTTCCAATGATGAGCACTTTTAAAGTTCTGCTATGTGGCGCGGT
ATTATCCCGTATTGACGCCGGGCAAGAGCAACTCGGTCGCCGCATACACTATTCTCAGAATGACTTGGTT
GAGTACTCACCAGTCACAGAAAAGCATCTTACGGATGGCATGACAGTAAGAGAATTATGCAGTGCTGCCA
TAACCATGAGTGATAACACTGCGGCCAACTTACTTCTGACAACGATCGGAGGACCGAAGGAGCTAACCGC
TTTTTTGCACAACATGGGGGATCATGTAACTCGCCTTGATCGTTGGGAACCGGAGCTGAATGAAGCCATA
CCAAACGACGAGCGTGACACCACGATGCCTGCAGCAATGGCAACAACGTTGCGCAAACTATTAACTGGCG
AACTACTTACTCTAGCTTCCCGGCAACAATTAATAGACTGGATGGAGGCGGATAAAGTTGCAGGACCACT
TCTGCGCTCGGCCCTTCCGGCTGGCTGGTTTATTGCTGATAAATCTGGAGCCGGTGAGCGTGGGTCTCGC
GGTATCATTGCAGCACTGGGGCCAGATGGTAAGCCCTCCCGTATCGTAGTTATCTACACGACGGGGAGTC
AGGCAACTATGGATGAACGAAATAGACAGATCGCTGAGATAGGTGCCTCACTGATTAAGCATTGGTAACT
GTCAGACCAAGTTTACTCATATATACTTTAGATTGATTTAAAACTTCATTTTTAATTTAAAAGGATCTAG
GTGAAGATCCTTTTTGATAATCTCATGACCAAAATCCCTTAACGTGAGTTTTCGTTCCACTGAGCGTCAG
ACCCCGTAGAAAAGATCAAAGGATCTTCTTGAGATCCTTTTTTTCTGCGCGTAATCTGCTGCTTGCAAAC
AAAAAAACCACCGCTACCAGCGGTGGTTTGTTTGCCGGATCAAGAGCTACCAACTCTTTTTCCGAAGGTA
ACTGGCTTCAGCAGAGCGCAGATACCAAATACTGTCCTTCTAGTGTAGCCGTAGTTAGGCCACCACTTCA
AGAACTCTGTAGCACCGCCTACATACCTCGCTCTGCTAATCCTGTTACCAGTGGCTGCTGCCAGTGGCGA
TAAGTCGTGTCTTACCGGGTTGGACTCAAGACGATAGTTACCGGATAAGGCGCAGCGGTCGGGCTGAACG
GGGGGTTCGTGCACACAGCCCAGCTTGGAGCGAACGACCTACACCGAACTGAGATACCTACAGCGTGAGC
TATGAGAAAGCGCCACGCTTCCCGAAGGGAGAAAGGCGGACAGGTATCCGGTAAGCGGCAGGGTCGGAAC
AGGAGAGCGCACGAGGGAGCTTCCAGGGGGAAACGCCTGGTATCTTTATAGTCCTGTCGGGTTTCGCCAC
CTCTGACTTGAGCGTCGATTTTTGTGATGCTCGTCAGGGGGGCGGAGCCTATGGAAAAACGCCAGCAACG
CGGCCTTTTTACGGTTCCTGGCCTTTTGCTGGCCTTTTGCTCACATGTTCTTTCCTGCGTTATCCCCTGA
TTCTGTGGATAACCGTATTACCGCCTTTGAGTGAGCTGATACCGCTCGCCGCAGCCGAACGACCGAGCGC
AGCGAGTCAGTGAGCGAGGAAGCGGAAGAGCGCCTGATGCGGTATTTTCTCCTTACGCATCTGTGCGGTA
TTTCACACCGCATATATGGTGCACTCTCAGTACAATCTGCTCTGATGCCGCATAGTTAAGCCAGTATACA
CTCCGCTATCGCTACGTGACTGGGTCATGGCTGCGCCCCGACACCCGCCAACACCCGCTGACGCGCCCTG
ACGGGCTTGTCTGCTCCCGGCATCCGCTTACAGACAAGCTGTGACCGTCTCCGGGAGCTGCATGTGTCAG
AGGTTTTCACCGTCATCACCGAAACGCGCGAGGCAGCTGCGGTAAAGCTCATCAGCGTGGTCGTGAAGCG
ATTCACAGATGTCTGCCTGTTCATCCGCGTCCAGCTCGTTGAGTTTCTCCAGAAGCGTTAATGTCTGGCT
TCTGATAAAGCGGGCCATGTTAAGGGCGGTTTTTTCCTGTTTGGTCACTGATGCCTCCGTGTAAGGGGGA
TTTCTGTTCATGGGGGTAATGATACCGATGAAACGAGAGAGGATGCTCACGATACGGGTTACTGATGATG
AACATGCCCGGTTACTGGAACGTTGTGAGGGTAAACAACTGGCGGTATGGATGCGGCGGGACCAGAGAAA
AATCACTCAGGGTCAATGCCAGCGCTTCGTTAATACAGATGTAGGTGTTCCACAGGGTAGCCAGCAGCAT
CCTGCGATGCAGATCCGGAACATAATGGTGCAGGGCGCTGACTTCCGCGTTTCCAGACTTTACGAAACAC
GGAAACCGAAGACCATTCATGTTGTTGCTCAGGTCGCAGACGTTTTGCAGCAGCAGTCGCTTCACGTTCG
CTCGCGTATCGGTGATTCATTCTGCTAACCAGTAAGGCAACCCCGCCAGCCTAGCCGGGTCCTCAACGAC
AGGAGCACGATCATGCGCACCCGTGGGGCCGCCATGCCGGCGATAATGGCCTGCTTCTCGCCGAAACGTT
TGGTGGCGGGACCAGTGACGAAGGCTTGAGCGAGGGCGTGCAAGATTCCGAATACCGCAAGCGACAGGCC
GATCATCGTCGCGCTCCAGCGAAAGCGGTCCTCGCCGAAAATGACCCAGAGCGCTGCCGGCACCTGTCCT
ACGAGTTGCATGATAAAGAAGACAGTCATAAGTGCGGCGACGATAGTCATGCCCCGCGCCCACCGGAAGG
AGCTGACTGGGTTGAAGGCTCTCAAGGGCATCGGTCGAGATCCCGGTGCCTAATGAGTGAGCTAACTTAC
ATTAATTGCGTTGCGCTCACTGCCCGCTTTCCAGTCGGGAAACCTGTCGTGCCAGCTGCATTAATGAATC
GGCCAACGCGCGGGGAGAGGCGGTTTGCGTATTGGGCGCCAGGGTGGTTTTTCTTTTCACCAGTGAGACG
GGCAACAGCTGATTGCCCTTCACCGCCTGGCCCTGAGAGAGTTGCAGCAAGCGGTCCACGCTGGTTTGCC
CCAGCAGGCGAAAATCCTGTTTGATGGTGGTTAACGGCGGGATATAACATGAGCTGTCTTCGGTATCGTC
GTATCCCACTACCGAGATATCCGCACCAACGCGCAGCCCGGACTCGGTAATGGCGCGCATTGCGCCCAGC
GCCATCTGATCGTTGGCAACCAGCATCGCAGTGGGAACGATGCCCTCATTCAGCATTTGCATGGTTTGTT
GAAAACCGGACATGGCACTCCAGTCGCCTTCCCGTTCCGCTATCGGCTGAATTTGATTGCGAGTGAGATA
TTTATGCCAGCCAGCCAGACGCAGACGCGCCGAGACAGAACTTAATGGGCCCGCTAACAGCGCGATTTGC
TGGTGACCCAATGCGACCAGATGCTCCACGCCCAGTCGCGTACCGTCTTCATGGGAGAAAATAATACTGT
TGATGGGTGTCTGGTCAGAGACATCAAGAAATAACGCCGGAACATTAGTGCAGGCAGCTTCCACAGCAAT
GGCATCCTGGTCATCCAGCGGATAGTTAATGATCAGCCCACTGACGCGTTGCGCGAGAAGATTGTGCACC
GCCGCTTTACAGGCTTCGACGCCGCTTCGTTCTACCATCGACACCACCACGCTGGCACCCAGTTGATCGG
CGCGAGATTTAATCGCCGCGACAATTTGCGACGGCGCGTGCAGGGCCAGACTGGAGGTGGCAACGCCAAT
CAGCAACGACTGTTTGCCCGCCAGTTGTTGTGCCACGCGGTTGGGAATGTAATTCAGCTCCGCCATCGCC
GCTTCCACTTTTTCCCGCGTTTTCGCAGAAACGTGGCTGGCCTGGTTCACCACGCGGGAAACGGTCTGAT
AAGAGACACCGGCATACTCTGCGACATCGTATAACGTTACTGGTTTCACATTCACCACCCTGAATTGACT
CTCTTCCGGGCGCTATCATGCCATACCGCGAAAGGTTTTGCGCCATTCGATGGTGTCCGGGATCTCGACG
CTCTCCCTTATGCGACTCCTGCATTAGGAAGCAGCCCAGTAGTAGGTTGAGGCCGTTGAGCACCGCCGCC
GCAAGGAATGGTGCATGCAAGGAGATGGCGCCCAACAGTCCCCCGGCCACGGGGCCTGCCACCATACCCA
CGCCGAAACAAGCGCTCATGAGCCCGAAGTGGCGAGCCCGATCTTCCCCATCGGTGATGTCGGCGATATA
GGCGCCAGCAACCGCACCTGTGGCGCCGGTGATGCCGGCCACGATGCGTCCGGCGTAGAGGATCGAGATC
TCGATCCCGCGAAATTAATACGACTCACTATAGGGGAATTGTGAGCGGATAACAATTCCCCTCTAGAAAT
AATTTTGTTTAACTTTAAGAAGGAGATATACATATGTTGATGTGTATTGATAAACCAGAGTCAGATCCGC
TGATCCTTACACTTCCTAACACGCGCTGGGACCAGAATGCAGAGGATAATACCGGTGCCATTGAGGCACT
TGAGCAAGGTAAAGTCCTGTTCTTACCTCACCTGACTTTTGAACTGAGTGAGCAGGAAAAACAGTTACTG
GACCCTACCCTGGTTGATGTTAAACGCAAGAATATCAGTTTCAAACCGTTAGAAGGTGTATTAACTGGCG
TGACTGATGCAAGCAAAATCGCATTAACCCGCCAGTTATTGGATCGTTATTATCAAAGTTGCCTCAGTTT
GGTACAGCAACTCCTCCCGGTCTATACGCATGCGCTACACAGCCCGACCAATAGCTTGAGATTACACCCT
GTGGCCGCCTGGCGCGACAGTACGTCATGGCGTAAAGATGATAGCCGCTTACATGTAGATGCTTTCCCGT
CACGCCCAAACTACGGTGAGCGTATCATCCGCATATTCACCAATATTAACCCGCATGGTGAAGCGCGTTC
CTGGCGTGTCGGTGAAGATTTTACACAACTTGCCAGCCGCTATTTGCCACAACTGGATAGCTATTCATCG
CTCAGCAGTTGGTTGCAACATAAAATCGGTATCACCAAGCGCCCCCGTAGCCATTACGACCATCTGATGC
TCCAACTGCATGACAAAATGAAGGCCGATCTCGCTTATCAAAAAGATGGCTTACAACAGGCCATTGAGTT
CCCACCAGGCAGCAGTTGGATATGCTTTTCGGATCAAACACCTCATGCGGCGATGGGCGGACAATTTATG
TTGGAGCAAACGTTACTACTACCTGTTGAAGGAATGAAATCCTCCCAGCGCTCACCACTGAAAATACTGG
AAGCGTTGACACAAAAAACGCTGATATAAAAGCTTGCGGCCGCACTCGAGCACCACCACCACCACCACTG
AGATCCGGCTGCTAACAAAGCCCGAAAGGAAGCTGAGTTGGCTGCTGCCACCGCTGAGCAATAACTAGCA
TAACCCCTTGGGGCCTCTAAACGGGTCTTGAGGGGTTTTTTGCTGAAAGGAGGAACTATATCCGGAT
