>Addgene plasmid #36286 | pYpKdoO.1 | addgene partial sequence | sequence record 47272 | T7 5'-TAATACGACTCACTATAGGG-3'
TCAGTTTGGTACAGCAACTCCTCCCGGTCTATACGCATGCGCTACACAGCCCGACCAATAGCTTGAGATT
ACACCCTGTGGCCGCCTGGCGCGACAGTACGTCATGGCGTAAAGATGATAGCCGCTTACATGTAGATGCT
TTCCCGTCACGCCCAAACTACGGTGAGCGTATCATCCGCATATTCACCAATATTAACCCGCATGGTGAAG
CGCGTTCCTGGCGTGTCGGTGAAGATTTTACACAACTTGCCAGCCGCTATTTGCCACAACTGGATAGCTA
TTCATCGCTCAGCAGTTGGTTGCAACATAAAATCGGTATCACCAAGCGCCCCCGTAGCCATTACGACCAT
CTGATGCTCCAACTGCATGACAAAATGAAGGCCGATCTCGCTTATCA
